>Addgene plasmid #210519 | pDestTol2pA ins:R198P mVenus | addgene full sequence | sequence record 417683 | Addgene NGS Result
ATTTAATGTTTTTTGAGATTAAAAGCTTAAACAAGAATCTCTAGTTTTCTTTCTTGCTTTTACTTTTACT
TCCTTAATACTCAAGTACAATTTTAATGGAGTACTTTTTTACTTTTACTCAAGTAAGATTCTAGCCAGAT
ACTTTTACTTTTAATTGAGTAAAATTTTCCCTAAGTACTTGTACTTTCACTTGAGTAAAATTTTTGAGTA
CTTTTTACACCTCTGTCAAGAACTCCTGGACAAACCTCTGACCTGTGTGGAACAGAGTGGATATGGGTGT
CTGAACAGATATTCACGTCTTTTGCAGATCAGAGGGCATTTCTGGTGTTGTGCAATGACCTGGGTCCAAC
AGGTAGGCGTACTCGTATCCAAGAGCATTGTTGGACAGGAGGTAGTCTCCATTCCTATAAAGAGGAAGGA
ATGGCACCATGTAGTAGCCGTCATTGTGGCCAATTGGTGCATTGGTACGTGGGTAGATGGACCGGGGAGG
CTGATGAGTTCTTAGCCAGC
[32 nt withheld, positions 511-542]
CCTTTGACGTTGGAGTCCACGTTCTTT
[37 nt withheld, positions 570-606]
ACCCTATCTCGGTCTATTCTTTTGATTTATAAGGGATTTTGCCGATTTCGGCCTATTGGTTAAAAAATGA
GCTGATTTAACAAAAATTTAACGCGAATTTTAACAAAATATTAACGCTTACAATTTAGGTGGCACTTTTC
GGGGAAATGTGCGCGGAACCCCTATTTGTTTATTTTTCTAAATACATTCAAATATGTATCCGCTCATGAG
ACAATAACCCTGATAAATGCTTCAATAATATTGAAAAAGGAAGAGTATGAGTATTCAACATTTCCGTGTC
GCCCTTATTCCCTTTTTTGCGGCATTTTGCCTTCCTGTTTTTGCTCACCCAGAAACGCTGGTGAAAGTAA
AAGATGCTGAAGATCAGTTGGGTGCACGAGTGGGTTACATCGAACTGGATCTCAACAGCGGTAAGATCCT
TGAGAGTTTTCGCCCCGAAGAACGTTTTCCAATGATGAGCACTTTTAAAGTTCTGCTATGTGGCGCGGTA
TTATCCCGTATTGACGCCGGGCAAGAGCAACTCGGTCGCCGCATACACTATTCTCAGAATGACTTGGTTG
AGTACTCACCAGTCACAGAAAAGCATCTTACGGATGGCATGACAGTAAGAGAATTATGCAGTGCTGCCAT
AACCATGAGTGATAACACTGCGGCCAACTTACTTCTGACAACGATCGGAGGACCGAAGGAGCTAACCGCT
TTTTTGCACAACATGGGGGATCATGTAACTCGCCTTGATCGTTGGGAACCGGAGCTGAATGAAGCCATAC
CAAACGACGAGCGTGACACCACGATGCCTGTAGCAATGGCAACAACGTTGCGCAAACTATTAACTGGCGA
ACTACTTACTCTAGCTTCCCGGCAACAATTAATAGACTGGATGGAGGCGGATAAAGTTGCAGGACCACTT
CTGCGCTCGGCCCTTCCGGCTGGCTGGTTTATTGCTGATAAATCTGGAGCCGGTGAGCGTGGGTCTCGCG
GTATCATTGCAGCACTGGGGCCAGATGGTAAGCCCTCCCGTATCGTAGTTATCTACACGACGGGGAGTCA
GGCAACTATGGATGAACGAAATAGACAGATCGCTGAGATAGGTGCCTCACTGATTAAGCATTGGTAACTG
TCAGACCAAGTTTACTCATATATACTTTAGATTGATTTAAAACTTCATTTTTAATTTAAAAGGATCTAGG
TGAAGATCCTTTTTGATAATCTCATGACCAAAATGCCTTAACGTGAGTTTTCGTTCCACTGAGCGTCAGA
CCCCGTAGAAAAGATCAAAGGATCTTCTTGAGATCCTTTTTTTCTGCGCGTAATCTGCTGCTTGCAAACA
AAAAAACCACCGCTACCAGCGGTGGTTTGTTTGCCGGATCAAGAGCTACCAACTCTTTTTCCGAAGGTAA
CTGGCTTCAGCAGAGCGCAGATACCAAATACTGTTCTTCTAGTGTAGCCGTAGTTAGGCCACCACTTCAA
GAACTCTGTAGCACCGCCTACATACCTCGCTCTGCTAATCCTGTTACCAGTGGCTGCTGCCAGTGGCGAT
AAGTCGTGTCTTACCGGGTTGGACTCAAGACGATAGTTACCGGATAAGGCGCAGCGGTCGGGCTGAACGG
GGGGTTCGTGCACACAGCCCAGCTTGGAGCGAACGACCTACACCGAACTGAGATACCTACAGCGTGAGCT
ATGAGAAAGCGCCACGCTTCCCGAAGGGAGAAAGGCGGACAGGTATCCGGTAAGCGGCAGGGTCGGAACA
GGAGAGCGCACGAGGGAGCTTCCAGGGGGAAACGCCTGGTATCTTTATAGTCCTGTCGGGTTTCGCCACC
TCTGACTTGAGCGTCGATTTTTGTGATGCTCGTCAGGGGGGCGGAGCCTATGGAAAAACGCCAGCAACGC
GGCCTTTTTACGGTTCCTGGCCTTTTGCTGGCCTTTTGCTCACATGTTCTTTCCTGCGTTATCCCCTGAT
TCTGTGGATAACCGTATTACCGCCTTTGAGTGAGCTGATACCGCTCGCCGCAGCCGAACGACCGAGCGCA
GCGAGTCAGTGAGCGAGGAAGCGGAAGAGCGCCCAATACGCAAACCGCCTCTCCCCGCGCGTTGGCCGAT
TCATTAATGCAGCTGGCACGACAGGTTTCCCGACTGGAAAGCGGGCAGTGAGCGCAACGCAATTAATGTG
AGTTAGCTCACTCATTAGGCACCCCAGGCTTTACACTTTATGCTTCCGGCTCGTATGTTGTGTGGAATTG
TGAGCGGATAACAATTTCACACAGGAAACAGCTATGACCATGATTACGCCAAGCGCGCAATTAACCCTCA
CTAAAGGGAACAAAAGCTGGAGCTCCACCGCGGTGGCGGCCGCTCTAGAACTAGTGGATCTGCTGGGCTT
GCTGAAGGTAGGGGGTCAAGAACCAGAGGTGTAAAGTACTTGAGTAATTTTACTTGATTACTGTACTTAA
GTATTATTTTTGGGGATTTTTACTTTACTTGAGTACAATTAAAAATCAATACTTTTACTTTTACTTAATT
ACATTTTTTTAGAAAAAAAAGTACTTTTTACTCCTTACAATTTTATTTACAGTCAAAAAGTACTTATTTT
TTGGAGATCACTTCATTCTATTTTCCCTTGCTATTACCAAACCAATTGAATTGCGCTGATGCCCAGTTTA
ATTTAAATGTTATTTATTCTGCCTATGAAAATCGTTTTCACATTATATGAAATTGGTCAGACATGTTCAT
TGGTCCTTTGGAAGTGACGTCATGTCACATCTATTACCACAATGCACAGCACCTTGACCTGGAAATTAGG
GAAATTATAACAGTCAATCAGTGGAAGAAAATGGAGGAAGTATGTGATTCATCAGCAGCTGCGAGCAGCA
CAGTCCAAAATCAGCCACAGGATCAAGAGCACCCGTGGCCGTATCTTCGCAGATCTGATCTAGAGGATCA
TAATCAGCCATACCACATTTGTAGAGGTTTTACTTGCTTTAAAAAACCTCCCACACCTCCCCCTGAACCT
GAAACATAAAATGAATGCAATTGTTGTTGTTAACTTGTTTATTGCAGCTTATAATGGTTACAAATAAAGC
AATAGCATCACAAATTTCACAAATAAAGCATTTTTTTCACTGCATTCTAGTTGTGGTTTGTCCAAACTCA
TCAATGTATCTTATCATGTCTGGATCATCATCGATGGTACCGTAAAACGACGGCCAGTGAATTATCAACT
ATGTATAATAAAGTTGGAAAAAACCTCCCACACCTCCCCCTGAACCTGAAACATAAAATGAATGCAATTG
TTGTTGTTAACTTGTTTATTGCAGCTTATAATGGTTACAAATAAAGCAATAGCATCACAAATTTCACAAA
TAAAGCATTTTTTTCACTGCATTCTAGTTGTGGTTTGTCCAAACTCATCAATGTATCTTATCATGTCTGG
ATCCCCCACTTTGTACAAGAAAGCTGGGTGTGATTATGATCTAGAGTCGCGGCCGCTTTACTTGTACAGC
TCGTCCATGCCGAGAGTGATCCCGGCGGCGGTCACGAACTCCAGCAGGACCATGTGATCGCGCTTCTCGT
TGGGGTCTTTGCTCAGTTTGGACTGGTAGCTCAGGTAGTGGTTGTCGGGCAGCAGCACGGGGCCGTCGCC
GATGGGGGTGTTCTGCTGGTAGTGGTCGGCGAGCTGCACGCCGCCGTCCTCGATGTTGTGGCGGATCTTG
AAGTTGGCCTTGATGCCGTTCTTCTGCTTGTCGGCGGTGATATAGACGTTGTGGCTGTTGTAGTTGTACT
CCAGCTTGTGCCCCAGGATGTTGCCGTCCTCCTTGAAGTCGATGCCCTTCAGCTCGATGCGGTTCACCAG
GGTGTCGCCCTCGAACTTCACCTCGGCGCGGGTCTTGTAGTTGCCGTCGTCCTTGAAGAAGATGGTGCGC
TCCTGGACGTAGCCTTCGGGCATGGCGGACTTGAAGAAGTCGTGCTGCTTCATGTGGTCGGGGTAGCGGG
CGAAGCACTGCAGGCCGTAGCCCAGGGTGGTCACGAGGGTGGGCCAGGGCACGGGCAGCTTGCCGGTGGT
GCAGATCAGCTTCAGGGTCAGCTTGCCGTAGGTGGCATCGCCCTCGCCCTCGCCGGACACGCTGAACTTG
TGGCCGTTTACGTCGCCGTCCAGCTCGACCAGGATGGGCACCACCCCGGTGAACAGCTCCTCGCCCTTGC
TCACCATGGTGGCGACCGGTCTGAGCTTGTGGGGGTTCACCCACTTGTAGGTGCCCTCATACTGGAAACC
CACTCTCTTCATCAGCTCGTCTGCCTCCGTGGGGCCTCGGCTGCCATAAATATAGGGGATGGGCTTGGGC
TTCTCCAGCTCAATCTGGTGCAGCAGTGGGGTGAAAATACGCCAGGCCTCACGGAGCTCGTCGCTGCGCA
CGAAGTGCATCTGGCTCCCGCAGAAGACGTCCAGGATGAGGCGCTCATAGGCGTCAGGGAGCTTCACGTT
CTTGTATCTGTTGCCGTAGGTCAGGTCCAGCTCCGACTCCTCGGGGTTGAAGAACATGCCCGGCTTCTTG
GTCATCATCTTGGTGTACACGGCCTCGTTGGGCTGCACGCGGATCACCAGCTCGTTGCGCTTGCACTGCT
GGTGGAAGATGTCGCCGGCCACATCATGGAACTGCAGCCTCACCTCGGCCTTGCGCTCGTTCAGGGCCTT
GCCGCAGCGCAGGATGAAGGGCACCCCATCCCACCTCTCATTCTCCACATAGAGGACGACGGCTGCAAAA
GTGGCGGTGGTGGACCCGCGGGGCACCGTGGGGTCGTCCAGGTACCCTTTGGTGGCCTCGCCCTCTCCAT
CGGGGTTCCCCACGTACTGGCCCAGGACCACATTGTTGGCCTGCACCTCTGAGATGCATTTCAACACCTT
GACCTTCTCATCACGGACGTCATCTGAGTTGGTGGAGGCGGGCTTCTCCATGGCCACCAGACACAGCATC
TGCAGTAGGTGGTTCTGCATCACGTCCCGGATGATCCCAAATTCATCGAAATAGCCCCCGCGACCCTCAG
TGCCAAAGGGCTCCTTGAAGGTGAGGATAACGCAGGCGATGTTGTCCCGGTTCCAGATGGGGCCGAAGAT
CCTGTTGGCAAATCTCAGCACCATGAGGTTCTGCACCATCTCCGTGCCCAGGTAGTTGTCGATGGGGTAG
ATCTGGTCCTCACGGAACAGGGAGGAGATGTGGTTGGACAGCCGGTCAGAGCTCTGCAGGTCCCTCCCGA
AGGGCTTCTCCACGATGATGCGGTTCCAGCCTATCTGGCTCATGCAGGACTCGTGAATGTTCTTGGTGAC
GGCCTCGTAGACGGTCGGGGGCAAGGCCAGGTAGAAGAGGCGGTTGGCCTGTGACCCCAGGTGGAGGGCA
TTCATGTGGCTGTTGAGGCGCTGGTAGGAGGCTGCATCATCGTACTGGCCAGCCACATAGGAGTTGCGGG
CAAAGAAGTCCTCCAGCTTGAGCTTCTCCTCTGGGGTGGCCTTGAAGAAGGGCTCACTCTGTTTGCGGAT
GTCAGCCACTGTGAGGCGGGACTGAGCATAGCCCACGATGAAGGTGTTTTCGGGCAGAAGGCCATCCCGG
AACAGCCACCAGATGGTGGGGTAGATCTTCTTCTTGGCCAGGTCACCCGCTGCACCCATGATGATGAATA
TGTGTGTATCCGACTGATGGAAGGCATCGCCCTGGAAAAGCTCTTCCCGCAGGATCCCGCACACCTGGGT
CCGGCTCAGGGCCACCTGCTCTGCCATGGTGGCAAGCCTGCTTTTTTGTACAAACTTGCGGATCCGTCAC
ACTGACACAAACACACACATACAATCTCTGTTAATCAAAAACATGTACACAAGCTACACTCCGCATTCTC
TGTAGATTTACCATCCCGCTCGACACTCACCTGTTCTCGAAGCAGAGGCGAGGAATGGTGGAGATGGTGG
TGGAGATGTTTTGGGACGAATAGCATCTCCTACTCACTTTTATACTCGAGTTTAGATCGGTTCTGCTGGT
TTTGCCTGATTCAGCGGAAAACCAATCCTGTGCGTAAACACACTTTAACACTTTTAAGTGGCTGTCCAAT
CACACATGCCACATTAGCTGTGTTTGGCCAACCAATTCACATTGACTTCGTGGACACTGCCACGCTCACA
GAAGACAAACACATCGTGATGCTCACGCAGCTCCAGAGGCTTTTGGTTAATTGTTAATTGTTGAGAACAC
AAGTTAACACAGAATGAGCAGATCACAGAGACAGCTGGTGGCTTTTCTTTGAGTGAAACAGCAGAAGGTA
AGATGGGGTTAGACGAGTCATTAGTCTTCAGGAACGTTTGTGACGTCTTCATTGTGACTTTTTTTAAAGC
ATAATATGTGTGGTTTTAGTCATATGGTAGTGGCCTGGATTTTGAAAGATTTTATAGTATACTATTAGAT
CATTTTCTGTTTATTTCTTGATAATTTCTTATTATTAGATGATTTCTCTACAGTTTTTAACACAATATAA
GGGGATTCACACAAAATGTAATGTTCTGTCAGCAGTTACTTTCTGCTTATTTGTTGAACACAAAAGAAGA
CACCATAGACATCCCTAGTATTTGCTTTTTTTAATGGAAGTCAGTGGATACAGGTTTTTAGCTTTCTTCA
TTTTCTTAAAAAAAAAAAAAAAAAATGCTTTCATGTTCAACTATAGATACTCAAAAATGTTTACAAGCAC
TAGAGCAGAGGTGCCCAAATTTTTTCTCATAAGGGACCAACAACTAAACTAGACTGTGGGCTGAAGTTAA
ATATAACAAATAATATTACATTAAATTTACTATGGATAATTTCCTAATTTAGTTGCTAATATTTAAAAAT
AACTAGAAAACATATCAATTAATGATGCAGTATCATTTTAAATATTATATAATGAGCTTATTATGGTACA
AACAAAGCTTACGCGTGAGCTCTACAACTTTTCTATACAAAGTTGATAGCTTGGCGTAATCATGGTCATA
GCTGTTTCCTGCTCGAGGGCCCATCTGGCCTGTGTTTCAGACACCAGGGAGTCTCTGCTCACGTTTCCTG
CTATTTGCAGCCTCTCTATCAAGACTAATACACCTCTTCCCGCATCGGCTGCCTGTGAGAGGCTTTTCAG
CACTGCAGGATTGCTTTTCAGCCCCAAAAGAGCTAGGCTTGACACTAACAATTTTGAGAATCAGCTTCTA
CTGAAGTTAAATCTGAGGTTTTACAACTTTGAGTAGCGTGTACTGGCATTAGATTGTCTGTCTTATAGTT
TGATAATTAAATACAAACAGTTCTAAAGCAGGATAAAACCTTGTATGCATTTC
Features (pLannotate 1.2.2; 21 found; start..end, strand, type, name):
    224..511     -  CDS            tyr (fragment) (sequence partly withheld): TYRO_ORYLA - Also known as tyro. Experimental evidence at transcript level: Swiss-Prot protein existence level 2. This is a copper-containing oxidase that functions in the formation of pigments such as melanins and other polyphenolic compounds. From Oryzias latipes (Japanese rice fish) (Japanese killifish).
    511..732     +  rep_origin     M13 ori (fragment) (sequence partly withheld): M13 bacteriophage origin of replication; arrow indicates direction of (+) strand synthesis
    758..862     +  promoter       AmpR promoter: bla
    863..1723    +  CDS            AmpR: β-lactamase; bla; confers resistance to ampicillin, carbenicillin, and related antibiotics
   1894..2482    +  rep_origin     ori: high-copy-number ColE1/pMB1/pBR322/pUC origin of replication
   2665..2757    +  CDS            lacI (fragment): lac repressor; lacI; The lac repressor binds to the lac operator to inhibit transcription in E. coli. This inhibition can be relieved by adding lactose or isopropyl-β-D-thiogalactopyranoside (IPTG).
   2770..2791    +  protein_bind   CAP binding site: CAP binding activates transcription in the presence of cAMP. E. coli catabolite activator protein
   2806..2836    +  promoter       lac promoter: promoter for the E. coli lac operon
   2844..2860    +  protein_bind   lac operator: The lac repressor binds to the lac operator to inhibit transcription in E. coli. This inhibition can be relieved by adding lactose or isopropyl-β-D-thiogalactopyranoside (IPTG). lac repressor encoded by lacI
   2905..2923    +  promoter       T3 promoter: promoter for bacteriophage T3 RNA polymerase
   2936..2976    +  misc_feature   MCS (fragment): pBluescript multiple cloning site
   3542..3625    +  CDS            large T antigen (fragment): large T antigen from SV40 (simian virus 40)
   3648..3782    +  polyA_signal   SV40 poly(A) signal: SV40 polyadenylation signal
   3798..3818    -  CDS            lacZα (fragment): LacZα fragment of β-galactosidase; lacZ fragment
   3822..3842    +  protein_bind   attB3: mutant version of attB; core recombination site for the Gateway® BP reaction BP Clonase™
   3905..4039    +  polyA_signal   SV40 poly(A) signal: SV40 polyadenylation signal
   4042..4062    +  protein_bind   attB2: mutant version of attB; core recombination site for the Gateway® BP reaction BP Clonase™
   4097..4813    -  CDS            mVenus: mVenus is a basic (constitutively fluorescent) yellow fluorescent protein published in 2006, derived from Aequorea victoria. It is reported to be a rapidly-maturing monomer with moderate acid sensitivity.
   4829..6373    -  CDS            G6PD: G6PD_HUMAN - Experimental evidence at protein level: Swiss-Prot protein existence level 1. Catalyzes the rate-limiting step of the oxidative pentose- phosphate pathway, which represents a route for the dissimilation of carbohydrates besides glycolysis. The main function of this enzyme is to provide reducing power (NADPH) and pentose phosphates for fatty acid and nucleic acid synthesis. From Homo sapiens (Human).
   6384..6404    -  protein_bind   attB1: mutant version of attB; core recombination site for the Gateway® BP reaction BP Clonase™
   7561..7581    -  protein_bind   attB4: mutant version of attB; core recombination site for the Gateway® BP reaction BP Clonase™
