[The description below was written by a language model from this plasmid's Addgene catalogue record and pLannotate feature annotations shown in this document.]
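Description:
pDestTol2pA ins:R198P mVenus is a zebrafish transgenesis plasmid assembled by multisite Gateway recombination in the Tol2kit destination backbone pDestTol2pA. It is maintained in E. coli through a high-copy ColE1/pUC origin and selected with ampicillin via the bla gene and its promoter. The backbone also retains pBluescript-derived remnants (lac promoter/operator, T3 promoter, partial MCS and a fragment of an M13/f1 origin). The Tol2 transposon arms expected of this backbone are not annotated by name. A fragment matched to medaka tyrosinase probably reflects sequence flanking the original Tol2 element, but the record does not confirm this. The catalogue lists a total size of 8127 bp, whereas the sequenced record is 7,939 nt.

The payload sits on the reverse strand between attB4 and attB3 sites left by the LR reaction. The roughly 1.1 kb interval between attB4 and attB1 carries no annotation. By position it corresponds to the 5′ entry element, which the catalogue identifies as the zebrafish insulin promoter, cloned from an earlier ins:CFP-NTR plasmid. Between attB1 and attB2 lies the Apollo-NADP+ coding sequence, annotated as human glucose-6-phosphate dehydrogenase (G6PD) fused at its C terminus to the monomeric yellow fluorescent protein mVenus. This version carries the R198P substitution. SV40 polyadenylation signals are annotated in the 3′ entry segment and in the backbone beyond attB3.

According to the depositor, the construct expresses the mVenus-tagged R198P mutant of the Apollo-NADP+ sensor specifically in zebrafish pancreatic beta cells. It comes from work using this sensor to follow NADPH/NADP+ metabolism in beta cells in vivo. The record does not state the functional consequence of the R198P mutation or its role in those experiments.
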