Addgene plasmid #210519: pDestTol2pA ins:R198P mVenus
Purpose: Expresses mVenus-tagged R198P mutant of Apollo-NADP+ in zebrafish pancreatic beta cells using a zebrafish insulin promoter
Depositing lab: Jonathan Rocheleau. Depositing organization: University of Toronto. Publication: Apollo-NADP(+) reveals in vivo adaptation of NADPH/NADP(+) metabolism in electrically activated pancreatic beta cells. Bui CV, Boswell CW, Ciruna B, Rocheleau JV. Sci Adv. 2023 Oct 6;9(40):eadi8317. doi: 10.1126/sciadv.adi8317. Epub 2023 Oct 4. PubMed 37792934.
Backbone
  Vector backbone: pDestTol2pA
  Total vector size (bp): 8127
  Vector type: Zebrafish expression, Tol2 kit Gateway-compatible
Growth in bacteria
  Bacterial resistance: Ampicillin, 100 μg/mL
  Growth temperature: 37°C
  Growth strain: DH5alpha
  Copy number: Unknown
Gene/Insert
  Gene/Insert name: Apollo-NADP+
  Species: Synthetic
  Insert size (bp): 2277
  Mutation: R198P
  Promoter: Zebrafish insulin promoter
  Tag / fusion protein: mVenus (C terminal on insert)
  Cloning method: Gateway Cloning
  Sequencing primers: 5′ GGTGAGTGTCGAGCGGGATGG
Terms and licenses: Academic/Nonprofit Terms; Industry Terms: Not Available to Industry
Depositor comments: Zebrafish insulin promoter cloned from ins:CFP-NTR (Addgene plasmid # 66593 ; http://n2t.net/addgene:66593 ; RRID:Addgene_66593)
How to cite: pDestTol2pA ins:R198P mVenus was a gift from Jonathan Rocheleau (Addgene plasmid # 210519 ; http://n2t.net/addgene:210519 ; RRID:Addgene_210519)
